>Addgene plasmid #82195 | pDONR223_BMPR1B_WT | addgene full sequence | sequence record 164074 | Addgene NGS result 5'--3'
GGCAGTTCCCTACTCTCGCGTTAACGCTAGCATGGATGTTTTCCCAGTCACGACGTTGTAAAACGACGGC
CAGTCTTAAGCTCGGGCCCCAAATAATGATTTTATTTTGACTGATAGTGACCTGTTCGTTGCAACAAATT
GATGAGCAATGCTTTTTTATAATGCCAACTTTGTACAAAAAAGTTGGCATGCTTTTGCGAAGTGCAGGAA
AATTAAATGTGGGCACCAAGAAAGAGGATGGTGAGAGTACAGCCCCCACCCCCCGTCCAAAGGTCTTGCG
TTGTAAATGCCACCACCATTGTCCAGAAGACTCAGTCAACAATATTTGCAGCACAGACGGATATTGTTTC
ACGATGATAGAAGAGGATGACTCTGGGTTGCCTGTGGTCACTTCTGGTTGCCTAGGACTAGAAGGCTCAG
ATTTTCAGTGTCGGGACACTCCCATTCCTCATCAAAGAAGATCAATTGAATGCTGCACAGAAAGGAACGA
ATGTAATAAAGACCTACACCCTACACTGCCTCCATTGAAAAACAGAGATTTTGTTGATGGACCTATACAC
CACAGGGCTTTACTTATATCTGTGACTGTCTGTAGTTTGCTCTTGGTCCTTATCATATTATTTTGTTACT
TCCGGTATAAAAGACAAGAAACCAGACCTCGATACAGCATTGGGTTAGAACAGGATGAAACTTACATTCC
TCCTGGAGAATCCCTGAGAGACTTAATTGAGCAGTCTCAGAGCTCAGGAAGTGGATCAGGCCTCCCTCTG
CTGGTCCAAAGGACTATAGCTAAGCAGATTCAGATGGTGAAACAGATTGGAAAAGGTCGCTATGGGGAAG
TTTGGATGGGAAAGTGGCGTGGCGAAAAGGTAGCTGTGAAAGTGTTCTTCACCACAGAGGAAGCCAGCTG
GTTCAGAGAGACAGAAATATATCAGACAGTGTTGATGAGGCATGAAAACATTTTGGGTTTCATTGCTGCA
GATATCAAAGGGACAGGGTCCTGGACCCAGTTGTACCTAATCACAGACTATCATGAAAATGGTTCCCTTT
ATGATTATCTGAAGTCCACCACCCTAGACGCTAAATCAATGCTGAAGTTAGCCTACTCTTCTGTCAGTGG
CTTATGTCATTTACACACAGAAATCTTTAGTACTCAAGGCAAACCAGCAATTGCCCATCGAGATCTGAAA
AGTAAAAACATTCTGGTGAAGAAAAATGGAACTTGCTGTATTGCTGACCTGGGCCTGGCTGTTAAATTTA
TTAGTGATACAAATGAAGTTGACATACCACCTAACACTCGAGTTGGCACCAAACGCTATATGCCTCCAGA
AGTGTTGGACGAGAGCTTGAACAGAAATCACTTCCAGTCTTACATCATGGCTGACATGTATAGTTTTGGC
CTCATCCTTTGGGAGGTTGCTAGGAGATGTGTATCAGGAGGTATAGTGGAAGAATACCAGCTTCCTTATC
ATGACCTAGTGCCCAGTGACCCCTCTTATGAGGACATGAGGGAGATTGTGTGCATCAAGAAGTTACGCCC
CTCATTCCCAAACCGGTGGAGCAGTGATGAGTGTCTAAGGCAGATGGGAAAACTCATGACAGAATGCTGG
GCTCACAATCCTGCATCAAGGCTGACAGCCCTGCGGGTTAAGAAAACACTTGCCAAAATGTCAGAGTCCC
AGGACATTAAACTCTGCCCAACTTTCTTGTACAAAGTTGGCATTATAAGAAAGCATTGCTTATCAATTTG
TTGCAACGAACAGGTCACTATCAGTCAAAATAAAATCATTATTTGCCATCCAGCTGATATCCCCTATAGT
GAGTCGTATTACATGGTCATAGCTGTTTCCTGGCAGCTCTGGCCCGTGTCTCAAAATCTCTGATGTTACA
TTGCACAAGATAAAAATATATCATCATGCCTCCTCTAGACCAGCCAGGACAGAAATGCCTCGACTTCGCT
GCTACCCAAGGTTGCCGGGTGACGCACACCGTGGAAACGGATGAAGGCACGAACCCAGTGGACATAAGCC
TGTTCGGTTCGTAAGCTGTAATGCAAGTAGCGTATGCGCTCACGCAACTGGTCCAGAACCTTGACCGAAC
GCAGCGGTGGTAACGGCGCAGTGGCGGTTTTCATGGCTTGTTATGACTGTTTTTTTGGGGTACAGTCTAT
GCCTCGGGCATCCAAGCAGCAAGCGCGTTACGCCGTGGGTCGATGTTTGATGTTATGGAGCAGCAACGAT
GTTACGCAGCAGGGCAGTCGCCCTAAAACAAAGTTAAACATTATGAGGGAAGCGGTGATCGCCGAAGTAT
CGACTCAACTATCAGAGGTAGTTGGCGTCATCGAGCGCCATCTCGAACCGACGTTGCTGGCCGTACATTT
GTACGGCTCCGCAGTGGATGGCGGCCTGAAGCCACACAGTGATATTGATTTGCTGGTTACGGTGACCGTA
AGGCTTGATGAAACAACGCGGCGAGCTTTGATCAACGACCTTTTGGAAACTTCGGCTTCCCCTGGAGAGA
GCGAGATTCTCCGCGCTGTAGAAGTCACCATTGTTGTGCACGACGACATCATTCCGTGGCGTTATCCAGC
TAAGCGCGAACTGCAATTTGGAGAATGGCAGCGCAATGACATTCTTGCAGGTATCTTCGAGCCAGCCACG
ATCGACATTGATCTGGCTATCTTGCTGACAAAAGCAAGAGAACATAGCGTTGCCTTGGTAGGTCCAGCGG
CGGAGGAACTCTTTGATCCGGTTCCTGAACAGGATCTATTTGAGGCGCTAAATGAAACCTTAACGCTATG
GAACTCGCCGCCCGACTGGGCTGGCGATGAGCGAAATGTAGTGCTTACGTTGTCCCGCATTTGGTACAGC
GCAGTAACCGGCAAAATCGCGCCGAAGGATGTCGCTGCCGACTGGGCAATGGAGCGCCTGCCGGCCCAGT
ATCAGCCCGTCATACTTGAAGCTAGACAGGCTTATCTTGGACAAGAAGAAGATCGCTTGGCCTCGCGCGC
AGATCAGTTGGAAGAATTTGTCCACTACGTGAAAGGCGAGATCACCAAGGTAGTCGGCAAATAACCCTCG
AGCCACCCATGACCAAAATCCCTTAACGTGAGTTACGCGTCGTTCCACTGAGCGTCAGACCCCGTAGAAA
AGATCAAAGGATCTTCTTGAGATCCTTTTTTTCTGCGCGTAATCTGCTGCTTGCAAACAAAAAAACCACC
GCTACCAGCGGTGGTTTGTTTGCCGGATCAAGAGCTACCAACTCTTTTTCCGAAGGTAACTGGCTTCAGC
AGAGCGCAGATACCAAATACTGTTCTTCTAGTGTAGCCGTAGTTAGGCCACCACTTCAAGAACTCTGTAG
CACCGCCTACATACCTCGCTCTGCTAATCCTGTTACCAGTGGCTGCTGCCAGTGGCGATAAGTCGTGTCT
TACCGGGTTGGACTCAAGACGATAGTTACCGGATAAGGCGCAGCGGTCGGGCTGAACGGGGGGTTCGTGC
ACACAGCCCAGCTTGGAGCGAACGACCTACACCGAACTGAGATACCTACAGCGTGAGCTATGAGAAAGCG
CCACGCTTCCCGAAGGGAGAAAGGCGGACAGGTATCCGGTAAGCGGCAGGGTCGGAACAGGAGAGCGCAC
GAGGGAGCTTCCAGGGGGAAACGCCTGGTATCTTTATAGTCCTGTCGGGTTTCGCCACCTCTGACTTGAG
CGTCGATTTTTGTGATGCTCGTCAGGGGGGCGGAGCCTATGGAAAAACGCCAGCAACGCGGCCTTTTTAC
GGTTCCTGGCCTTTTGCTGGCCTTTTGCTCACATGTTCTTTCCTGCGTTATCCCCTGATTCTGTGGATAA
CCGTATTACCGCCTTTGAGTGAGCTGATACCGCTCGCCGCAGCCGAACGACCGAGCGCAGCGAGTCAGTG
AGCGAGGAAGCGGAAGAGCGCCCAATACGCAAACCGCCTCTCCCCGCGCGTTGGCCGATTCATTAATGCA
GCTGGCACGACAGGTTTCCCGACTGGAAAGCGGGCAGTGAGCGCAACGCAATTAATACGCGTACCGCTAG
CCAGGAAGAGTTTGTAGAAACGCAAAAAGGCCATCCGTCAGGATGGCCTTCTGCTTAGTTTGATGCCTGG
CAGTTTATGGCGGGCGTCCTGCCCGCCACCCTCCGGGCCGTTGCTTCACAACGTTCAAATCCGCTCCCGG
CGGATTTGTCCTACTCAGGAGAGCGTTCACCGACAAACAACAGATAAAACGAAAGGCCCAGTCTTCCGAC
TGAGCCTTTCGTTTTATTTGATGCCT
Features (pLannotate 1.2.2; 12 found; start..end, strand, type, name):
     38..74      -  CDS            lacZα (fragment): LacZα fragment of β-galactosidase; lacZ fragment
     91..186     +  protein_bind   attL3: mutant version of attL; recombination site for the Gateway® LR reaction LR Clonase™
    189..1694    +  CDS            BMPR1B: BMR1B_HUMAN - Experimental evidence at protein level: Swiss-Prot protein existence level 1. On ligand binding, forms a receptor complex consisting of two type II and two type I transmembrane serine/threonine kinases. Type II receptors phosphorylate and activate type I receptors which autophosphorylate, then bind and activate SMAD transcriptional regulators. Receptor for BMP7/OP-1 and GDF5. Positively regulates chondrocyte differentiation through GDF5 interaction. From Homo sapiens (Human).
   1697..1795    -  protein_bind   attL2: mutant version of attL; recombination site for the Gateway® LR reaction LR Clonase™
   1813..1831    -  promoter       T7 promoter: promoter for bacteriophage T7 RNA polymerase
   2021..2044    +  promoter       Pc promoter (fragment): intI1 (promoter lies within the coding sequence); class 1 integron promoter
   2220..2276    +  CDS            GmR (fragment): gentamycin acetyltransferase; aacC1; confers resistance to gentamycin
   2283..3074    +  CDS            SmR: aminoglycoside adenylyltransferase (Murphy, 1985); aadA; confers resistance to spectinomycin and streptomycin
   3167..3755    +  rep_origin     ori: high-copy-number ColE1/pMB1/pBR322/pUC origin of replication
   3938..4030    +  CDS            lacI (fragment): lac repressor; lacI; The lac repressor binds to the lac operator to inhibit transcription in E. coli. This inhibition can be relieved by adding lactose or isopropyl-β-D-thiogalactopyranoside (IPTG).
   4085..4112    -  terminator     rrnB T2 terminator: transcription terminator T2 from the E. coli rrnB gene
   4244..4287    +  terminator     rrnB T1 terminator: Escherichia coli rrnB; transcription terminator T1 from the E. coli rrnB gene
