[The description below was written by a language model from this plasmid's Addgene catalogue record and pLannotate feature annotations shown in this document.]
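Description:
pDONR223_BMPR1B_WT is a Gateway entry clone built on the Invitrogen pDONR223 backbone and carrying the wild-type human BMPR1B open reading frame. It belongs to the Target Accelerator Plasmid Collection. The sequenced plasmid is 4,296 nt long. It is maintained in E. coli at high copy through a ColE1/pUC-type origin and selected with spectinomycin via the aadA (SmR) aminoglycoside adenylyltransferase gene. That gene lies downstream of a class 1 integron Pc promoter fragment and a short remnant of a gentamicin acetyltransferase gene. Small lacZα and lacI fragments and the rrnB T1 and T2 terminators are also annotated as backbone elements. The terminators help insulate the cloning region from read-through transcription.

The insert, about 1.5 kb, encodes the type I bone morphogenetic protein receptor BMPR1B (ALK6). This transmembrane serine/threonine kinase is activated by type II receptors after ligand binding (BMP7/OP-1, GDF5) and signals through SMAD transcription factors. The ORF is flanked by two attL recombination sites, which the automated annotation labels attL3 and attL2, so it can be moved directionally by LR Clonase into any compatible destination vector. The record lists no promoter for the insert, meaning the plasmid is a shuttle and storage clone rather than an expression construct. The only nearby promoter is a T7 promoter beyond the downstream attL site, on the opposite strand and pointing back toward the insert. The clone is in the "open" configuration, with no stop codon immediately after the coding sequence, which allows C-terminal fusions to tags supplied by the destination vector. It serves as the wild-type reference allele for comparison with cancer-associated variants in systematic functional and morphological profiling studies.
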