Addgene plasmid #82195: pDONR223_BMPR1B_WT
Purpose: Gateway Donor vector containing BMPR1B , part of the Target Accelerator Plasmid Collection.
Depositing lab: Jesse Boehm & William Hahn & David Root. Depositing organization: Broad Institute. Publication: Systematic Functional Interrogation of Rare Cancer Variants Identifies Oncogenic Alleles. Kim E, Ilic N, Shrestha Y, Zou L, Kamburov A, Zhu C, Yang X, Lubonja R, Tran N, Nguyen C, Lawrence MS, Piccioni F, Bagul M, Doench JG, Chouinard CR, Wu X, Hogstrom L, Natoli T, Tamayo P, Horn H, Corsello SM, Lage K, Root DE, Subramanian A, Golub TR, Getz G, Boehm JS, Hahn WC. Cancer Discov. 2016 Jul;6(7):714-26. doi: 10.1158/2159-8290.CD-16-0160. Epub 2016 May 4. PubMed 27147599.
Backbone
  Vector backbone: pDONR223
  Backbone manufacturer: Invitrogen
  Backbone size w/o insert (bp): 2790
  Vector type: Gateway Entry vector
Growth in bacteria
  Bacterial resistance: Spectinomycin, 50 μg/mL
  Growth temperature: 37°C
  Growth strain: DH5alpha
  Copy number: High Copy
Gene/Insert
  Gene/Insert name: BMPR1B
  Species: H. sapiens (human)
  Mutation: WT
  GenBank ID: NM_001203.2
  Entrez Gene: BMPR1B (a.k.a. ALK-6, ALK6, AMD3, AMDD, BDA1D, BDA2, CDw293)
  Promoter: None
  Cloning method: Gateway Cloning
  Sequencing primers: 5′ M13pUC-fwd; 3′ M13-Rev
Terms and licenses: Academic/Nonprofit Terms; Industry Terms: Not Available to Industry
Depositor comments: Open state: NO stop codon immediately follows insert. Supporting reference: Systematic morphological profiling of human gene and allele function via Cell Painting. Rohban MH, et al. Elife. 2017, Mar 18;6. pii: e24060. PubMed PMID 28315521
How to cite: pDONR223_BMPR1B_WT was a gift from Jesse Boehm & William Hahn & David Root (Addgene plasmid # 82195 ; http://n2t.net/addgene:82195 ; RRID:Addgene_82195)
