>Addgene plasmid #82195 | pDONR223_BMPR1B_WT | depositor partial sequence | sequence record 155566 | Insert sequence
ATGCTTTTGCGAAGTGCAGGAAAATTAAATGTGGGCACCAAGAAAGAGGATGGTGAGAGTACAGCCCCCA
CCCCCCGTCCAAAGGTCTTGCGTTGTAAATGCCACCACCATTGTCCAGAAGACTCAGTCAACAATATTTG
CAGCACAGACGGATATTGTTTCACGATGATAGAAGAGGATGACTCTGGGTTGCCTGTGGTCACTTCTGGT
TGCCTAGGACTAGAAGGCTCAGATTTTCAGTGTCGGGACACTCCCATTCCTCATCAAAGAAGATCAATTG
AATGCTGCACAGAAAGGAACGAATGTAATAAAGACCTACACCCTACACTGCCTCCATTGAAAAACAGAGA
TTTTGTTGATGGACCTATACACCACAGGGCTTTACTTATATCTGTGACTGTCTGTAGTTTGCTCTTGGTC
CTTATCATATTATTTTGTTACTTCCGGTATAAAAGACAAGAAACCAGACCTCGATACAGCATTGGGTTAG
AACAGGATGAAACTTACATTCCTCCTGGAGAATCCCTGAGAGACTTAATTGAGCAGTCTCAGAGCTCAGG
AAGTGGATCAGGCCTCCCTCTGCTGGTCCAAAGGACTATAGCTAAGCAGATTCAGATGGTGAAACAGATT
GGAAAAGGTCGCTATGGGGAAGTTTGGATGGGAAAGTGGCGTGGCGAAAAGGTAGCTGTGAAAGTGTTCT
TCACCACAGAGGAAGCCAGCTGGTTCAGAGAGACAGAAATATATCAGACAGTGTTGATGAGGCATGAAAA
CATTTTGGGTTTCATTGCTGCAGATATCAAAGGGACAGGGTCCTGGACCCAGTTGTACCTAATCACAGAC
TATCATGAAAATGGTTCCCTTTATGATTATCTGAAGTCCACCACCCTAGACGCTAAATCAATGCTGAAGT
TAGCCTACTCTTCTGTCAGTGGCTTATGTCATTTACACACAGAAATCTTTAGTACTCAAGGCAAACCAGC
AATTGCCCATCGAGATCTGAAAAGTAAAAACATTCTGGTGAAGAAAAATGGAACTTGCTGTATTGCTGAC
CTGGGCCTGGCTGTTAAATTTATTAGTGATACAAATGAAGTTGACATACCACCTAACACTCGAGTTGGCA
CCAAACGCTATATGCCTCCAGAAGTGTTGGACGAGAGCTTGAACAGAAATCACTTCCAGTCTTACATCAT
GGCTGACATGTATAGTTTTGGCCTCATCCTTTGGGAGGTTGCTAGGAGATGTGTATCAGGAGGTATAGTG
GAAGAATACCAGCTTCCTTATCATGACCTAGTGCCCAGTGACCCCTCTTATGAGGACATGAGGGAGATTG
TGTGCATCAAGAAGTTACGCCCCTCATTCCCAAACCGGTGGAGCAGTGATGAGTGTCTAAGGCAGATGGG
AAAACTCATGACAGAATGCTGGGCTCACAATCCTGCATCAAGGCTGACAGCCCTGCGGGTTAAGAAAACA
CTTGCCAAAATGTCAGAGTCCCAGGACATTAAACTC
